>Addgene plasmid #24579 | pIRES2-eGFP-Ofd1-Myc-A80T | depositor full sequence | sequence record 11454 | Author sequence
TAGTTATTAATAGTAATCAATTACGGGGTCATTAGTTCATAGCCCATATATGGAGTTCCGCGTTACATAA
CTTACGGTAAATGGCCCGCCTGGCTGACCGCCCAACGACCCCCGCCCATTGACGTCAATAATGACGTATG
TTCCCATAGTAACGCCAATAGGGACTTTCCATTGACGTCAATGGGTGGAGTATTTACGGTAAACTGCCCA
CTTGGCAGTACATCAAGTGTATCATATGCCAAGTACGCCCCCTATTGACGTCAATGACGGTAAATGGCCC
GCCTGGCATTATGCCCAGTACATGACCTTATGGGACTTTCCTACTTGGCAGTACATCTACGTATTAGTCA
TCGCTATTACCATGGTGATGCGGTTTTGGCAGTACATCAATGGGCGTGGATAGCGGTTTGACTCACGGGG
ATTTCCAAGTCTCCACCCCATTGACGTCAATGGGAGTTTGTTTTGGCACCAAAATCAACGGGACTTTCCA
AAATGTCGTAACAACTCCGCCCCATTGACGCAAATGGGCGGTAGGCGTGTACGGTGGGAGGTCTATATAA
GCAGAGCTGGTTTAGTGAACCGTCAGATCCGCTAGCGCTACCGGACTCAGATCTCGAGCTCAAGCTTCGA
ATTATCTGCAGAATTCGCCCTTTCCGTCTTTATTCCGTCCAGAGTCCCTCCTGGCTCGCGGACCCGCCCA
CCCTTCCCATACCGTGGGAGGAAGCGCGGCTGCTTGACGAGTTAGGGGCTGAATGTTTAGCTCTCTTGCT
CCCCTAGGTCCCCAGAGACAAGCTGGATTCCGAGGTCAAGGGCTCCCTCTCCTCCTGCGCCCCGGCCCGG
GCCGAGGAGTCCGACCGTGGAGGGGCGAGCTCGGGAGGAAAGCAGATGAGGATGGCTCAGTCCAACATGC
CCCACAAGTCTGATGTGTTGAGTCAAGATGAACTGCGCAAAAAGCTATACCAGACGTTTAAGGATCGGGG
TGTACTGGACACACTTCAGACCCAACTCCGAAACCAGCTAATTCATGAATTGATGCATCCTGTATTGAGT
GGAGAAGTGAAGCCGCCATCCATTTCAGTGGAAGGGAGTGCCCTCCTAATAGGGGCTTCTAACTCGCTGG
TGACAGACCACTTACAAAGATGTGGCTATGAATATTCACTCTCTGTTTTCTTTCCAGAAAGTGGTTTGGC
AAAAGAAAAGATATTTACTATGCAGGATCTACTACAACTCATTCGGATTAACCCCTCATCCAGTCTCTAT
AAATCATTGATTTCAGGATTTGATAAAGAAAATAAAAAAGGTTTTCTTATGAGTTTCTTAAAGGAGTTGG
CAGAATATTATCAAGCTAAAGAGAGCTGTGATGCGGAAACTCAGACAAGCACCACATTTCCCAGCCAAGT
GTCCCTAGCCGAGAAGTTTCAGCTTATTGACGCTCAATTTGCAGATGGTTTTCCTCACCGTTCCAAGCTA
GAATCTTTAGAGACAAAGTTAAACGAGTATAAGAAAGAAGTACAACACCAGCTTCAGGTAGAAATGTGTC
ATAAGCTGAAGTATTTTAGAGAAGCTGAAATAACAAAAGTTAAGATGGAAGAGAGAAGAAAGTATGAAAA
GGAATTGGCTGAGTTCCAGAATGAATTTGAAAGAACTTGTCAAGCAAAAAATGAAGCCCTCATTTCTCAG
GAGAAGAATTCTCTGGAAAGAATTAAAAAACACCGAGAGATGGAATCAAAAGAAATTTATGCTCAAAGAC
AGCTTCTACTAAATGATATAGCTTTGCTTAGAGGTAGAGAAGCAGAGCTGAAGGAGCGAATCGAAACTTT
TGAATTGACCCAGAAGCTCCAAGAAGAAAAAATTAAAAGTGAGGCTGAGGCACTTGAGAGACGGGAACAG
AATCTGAAGAATATTGAAGACACCTATGATCAGAAACTCAAAACTGAACTGCTAAAGTACCAACTGGAGC
TAAAGGATGACTACATCACTAGGACAAATAAACTCCTGGAAGAGGAAAGGAAGAATAAAGAAAAAACTAT
TCATTTGCAAGAGGAGCTCACAGTTATTAATTCAAAAAAGGAAGAACTCAGTAAATCTGTTAAGCATATG
AAAGAAGTTGAGCTGGAACTGGAGTCTGTGAAAGCTCAGTTTTTAGCAATATCAAAACAAAACCACTTGC
TGAATGAAAAGGTGAGAGAGATGAGTGATTACTCACAACTGAAAGAAGAGAAAGTGGAGCTTCAGGCACA
AAATAAACTACTTAAACTGCAACTGGAAGAGACTAGGAATGAAAACTTACGACTCCTAGACCGCATAACT
CAGCCACCTCCTGAGCTTGTGATTTTTCAGAAGGAATTACAGAAAACAGAAAAGGCTATGGAACTGGAGC
ACAAGGACTTTGAAACTCATAGGCAGGCTCTTGAGAAACAGCTGCAGAGTGAAATTGAAAATTCTGCACA
GCTAAGGACCCAGATAGCAGAATATGATGCTTCTGTCAAAAGGTTAACTGTTCAGGTGGCTGAGTTAAAG
TCACAACTAAAACAAACTCAGATAGCCCTAGAGAATGAAGTGTACCGAAATCCAAAACACTCTCTGATTC
ATTCCCTGAGTGGCCTCCTATTGAGCGGCAAGATGGCACCCCACAGTGAAGATAAAAGTGGGGATTTCTT
GAATGTACCCCTTGAACAGAACAAGGTTATAGCGGGTGCAGTTATGTCAAGGGTCCCACCTTATGTAAAT
ACAGCAACAGAAGCTAGTTCCCCAGAGTCTGACTTTGAGTTTATAGCCAGTAGTACTAAAGCCAAAGTAA
GAGAGCTAGAGCAAGAGGCTGAACGCTTGGAAAAGGCATTCAGAACTTACTATCAAAGAGCTACTCAGAA
TCCTTCTACGAGCCCTCAGCCGGCAAAGAGTCCTCCATCTGTAAACTCGGTGGCAGCTCTCAGAAGCATA
GCTTCCAGTTCCATGGACAGACCTGTTTCTGCAGAGGACAGAGTTGTCTCGGAACAGCCTCTTGGGGACA
TGCTGAAGGAAGAAATGAGTGATATGTCCAAAGCATTCATGGGCAGTGTGGTTTCACGGCCACGCAGGAC
CTCTTCCTCCACACGCCTCTCCTCTACACCCCATCCAAAATCGAGAAGAAGTCTTGATAATGAAATGTAT
CTGGAAGGTCTCGGGAGATTACACATGACTTCCTCCAGCCCTCTTCTTGACAGAGTTTCTGCATCACCTG
CTGCTTCCCCTAGTCCTTGTCCTGAGAGAACAGCCCAGGCGTCACCTGTTCCATCTAGGCACAGCTTCTC
TGGTCTTCCAGAGCAAAATGCCTGTTTATATCAGAGACAAACTGAAACGCAAGATAAAAGTGAGCTTTCA
AATGTGGACAAGCAATCTTTGAAAGATGAGAAATTTGAACCACCTTTCAGATGGAACAAGACAGAACAGT
TTGAAGCAGAAGGACTCCACCCTGCTGGTGACATGCCTGGAATAGATTTTGCTGTGGCTACTCAGTCTTC
AAGACTCATTTCATACGACTACCCAAGTGCTGTTCAGAGCCAAACTGGAGAACAAGACGAACAGGAGCTA
TGGGAGCTTCACATGAAAGAACGCAGGCAGAGAGAAGAACAAAGGCATAATGAACGGCAAGAAGCTTTAG
AGAGGGAAAGAAGAGAGCTGGGAAAACTAGAGCAGGAGCGGAGGATGATTGAAGAGTCACTGAAGATGGA
GATGGAAGAAGAATTAGAAAAGAGTGTTCAAGACCAGAAAGACAAATCAGCTCATTGTGAAAATACTTTA
GAAAAATACATGAAAATTATCCAGCAGAGACAGGAAGAATCAAATGCAGATAAGAGCTCCAAAAAATCGG
GCAAAGAATGCTCACTAGTGGACATGATGATGCCTAGTGACAAGGATGAAAGTTCTCCAGGATTTTCTCA
TGAAGAACCAGATGACATGTGGGAGCAAAAGCTCATTTCTGAAGAGGACTTGTAAAAGGGCGAATTCCAG
CACACTGGCGGCCGTTACTAGTGGATCCATCCGCCCCTCTCCCTCCCCCCCCCCTAACGTTACTGGCCGA
AGCCGCTTGGAATAAGGCCGGTGTGCGTTTGTCTATATGTTATTTTCCACCATATTGCCGTCTTTTGGCA
ATGTGAGGGCCCGGAAACCTGGCCCTGTCTTCTTGACGAGCATTCCTAGGGGTCTTTCCCCTCTCGCCAA
AGGAATGCAAGGTCTGTTGAATGTCGTGAAGGAAGCAGTTCCTCTGGAAGCTTCTTGAAGACAAACAACG
TCTGTAGCGACCCTTTGCAGGCAGCGGAACCCCCCACCTGGCGACAGGTGCCTCTGCGGCCAAAAGCCAC
GTGTATAAGATACACCTGCAAAGGCGGCACAACCCCAGTGCCACGTTGTGAGTTGGATAGTTGTGGAAAG
AGTCAAATGGCTCTCCTCAAGCGTATTCAACAAGGGGCTGAAGGATGCCCAGAAGGTACCCCATTGTATG
GGATCTGATCTGGGGCCTCGGTGCACATGCTTTACATGTGTTTAGTCGAGGTTAAAAAAACGTCTAGGCC
CCCCGAACCACGGGGACGTGGTTTTCCTTTGAAAAACACGATGATAATATGGCCACAACCATGGTGAGCA
AGGGCGAGGAGCTGTTCACCGGGGTGGTGCCCATCCTGGTCGAGCTGGACGGCGACGTAAACGGCCACAA
GTTCAGCGTGTCCGGCGAGGGCGAGGGCGATGCCACCTACGGCAAGCTGACCCTGAAGTTCATCTGCACC
ACCGGCAAGCTGCCCGTGCCCTGGCCCACCCTCGTGACCACCCTGACCTACGGCGTGCAGTGCTTCAGCC
GCTACCCCGACCACATGAAGCAGCACGACTTCTTCAAGTCCGCCATGCCCGAAGGCTACGTCCAGGAGCG
CACCATCTTCTTCAAGGACGACGGCAACTACAAGACCCGCGCCGAGGTGAAGTTCGAGGGCGACACCCTG
GTGAACCGCATCGAGCTGAAGGGCATCGACTTCAAGGAGGACGGCAACATCCTGGGGCACAAGCTGGAGT
ACAACTACAACAGCCACAACGTCTATATCATGGCCGACAAGCAGAAGAACGGCATCAAGGTGAACTTCAA
GATCCGCCACAACATCGAGGACGGCAGCGTGCAGCTCGCCGACCACTACCAGCAGAACACCCCCATCGGC
GACGGCCCCGTGCTGCTGCCCGACAACCACTACCTGAGCACCCAGTCCGCCCTGAGCAAAGACCCCAACG
AGAAGCGCGATCACATGGTCCTGCTGGAGTTCGTGACCGCCGCCGGGATCACTCTCGGCATGGACGAGCT
GTACAAGTAAAGCGGCCGCGACTCTAGATCATAATCAGCCATACCACATTTGTAGAGGTTTTACTTGCTT
TAAAAAACCTCCCACACCTCCCCCTGAACCTGAAACATAAAATGAATGCAATTGTTGTTGTTAACTTGTT
TATTGCAGCTTATAATGGTTACAAATAAAGCAATAGCATCACAAATTTCACAAATAAAGCATTTTTTTCA
CTGCATTCTAGTTGTGGTTTGTCCAAACTCATCAATGTATCTTAAGGCGTAAATTGTAAGCGTTAATATT
TTGTTAAAATTCGCGTTAAATTTTTGTTAAATCAGCTCATTTTTTAACCAATAGGCCGAAATCGGCAAAA
TCCCTTATAAATCAAAAGAATAGACCGAGATAGGGT
[37 nt withheld, positions 5707-5743]
AAAGAACGTGGACTCCAACGTCAAAGG
[49 nt withheld, positions 5771-5819]
T
[91 nt withheld, positions 5821-5911]
G
[124 nt withheld, positions 5913-6036]
CAGGTGGCACTTTTCGGGGAAATGTGCGCGGAACCCCTATTTGTTTATTTTTCTAAATACATTCAAATAT
GTATCCGCTCATGAGACAATAACCCTGATAAATGCTTCAATAATATTGAAAAAGGAAGAGTCCTGAGGCG
GAAAGAACCAGCTGTGGAATGTGTGTCAGTTAGGGTGTGGAAAGTCCCCAGGCTCCCCAGCAGGCAGAAG
TATGCAAAGCATGCATCTCAATTAGTCAGCAACCAGGTGTGGAAAGTCCCCAGGCTCCCCAGCAGGCAGA
AGTATGCAAAGCATGCATCTCAATTAGTCAGCAACCATAGTCCCGCCCCTAACTCCGCCCATCCCGCCCC
TAACTCCGCCCAGTTCCGCCCATTCTCCGCCCCATGGCTGACTAATTTTTTTTATTTATGCAGAGGCCGA
GGCCGCCTCGGCCTCTGAGCTATTCCAGAAGTAGTGAGGAGGCTTTTTTGGAGGCCTAGGCTTTTGCAAA
GATCGATCAAGAGACAGGATGAGGATCGTTTCGCATGATTGAACAAGATGGATTGCACGCAGGTTCTCCG
GCCGCTTGGGTGGAGAGGCTATTCGGCTATGACTGGGCACAACAGACAATCGGCTGCTCTGATGCCGCCG
TGTTCCGGCTGTCAGCGCAGGGGCGCCCGGTTCTTTTTGTCAAGACCGACCTGTCCGGTGCCCTGAATGA
ACTGCAAGACGAGGCAGCGCGGCTATCGTGGCTGGCCACGACGGGCGTTCCTTGCGCAGCTGTGCTCGAC
GTTGTCACTGAAGCGGGAAGGGACTGGCTGCTATTGGGCGAAGTGCCGGGGCAGGATCTCCTGTCATCTC
ACCTTGCTCCTGCCGAGAAAGTATCCATCATGGCTGATGCAATGCGGCGGCTGCATACGCTTGATCCGGC
TACCTGCCCATTCGACCACCAAGCGAAACATCGCATCGAGCGAGCACGTACTCGGATGGAAGCCGGTCTT
GTCGATCAGGATGATCTGGACGAAGAGCATCAGGGGCTCGCGCCAGCCGAACTGTTCGCCAGGCTCAAGG
CGAGCATGCCCGACGGCGAGGATCTCGTCGTGACCCATGGCGATGCCTGCTTGCCGAATATCATGGTGGA
AAATGGCCGCTTTTCTGGATTCATCGACTGTGGCCGGCTGGGTGTGGCGGACCGCTATCAGGACATAGCG
TTGGCTACCCGTGATATTGCTGAAGAGCTTGGCGGCGAATGGGCTGACCGCTTCCTCGTGCTTTACGGTA
TCGCCGCTCCCGATTCGCAGCGCATCGCCTTCTATCGCCTTCTTGACGAGTTCTTCTGAGCGGGACTCTG
GGGTTCGAAATGACCGACCAAGCGACGCCCAACCTGCCATCACGAGATTTCGATTCCACCGCCGCCTTCT
ATGAAAGGTTGGGCTTCGGAATCGTTTTCCGGGACGCCGGCTGGATGATCCTCCAGCGCGGGGATCTCAT
GCTGGAGTTCTTCGCCCACCCTAGGGGGAGGCTAACTGAAACACGGAAGGAGACAATACCGGAAGGAACC
CGCGCTATGACGGCAATAAAAAGACAGAATAAAACGCACGGTGTTGGGTCGTTTGTTCATAAACGCGGGG
TTCGGTCCCAGGGCTGGCACTCTGTCGATACCCCACCGAGACCCCATTGGGGCCAATACGCCCGCGTTTC
TTCCTTTTCCCCACCCCACCCCCCAAGTTCGGGTGAAGGCCCAGGGCTCGCAGCCAACGTCGGGGCGGCA
GGCCCTGCCATAGCCTCAGGTTACTCATATATACTTTAGATTGATTTAAAACTTCATTTTTAATTTAAAA
GGATCTAGGTGAAGATCCTTTTTGATAATCTCATGACCAAAATCCCTTAACGTGAGTTTTCGTTCCACTG
AGCGTCAGACCCCGTAGAAAAGATCAAAGGATCTTCTTGAGATCCTTTTTTTCTGCGCGTAATCTGCTGC
TTGCAAACAAAAAAACCACCGCTACCAGCGGTGGTTTGTTTGCCGGATCAAGAGCTACCAACTCTTTTTC
CGAAGGTAACTGGCTTCAGCAGAGCGCAGATACCAAATACTGTCCTTCTAGTGTAGCCGTAGTTAGGCCA
CCACTTCAAGAACTCTGTAGCACCGCCTACATACCTCGCTCTGCTAATCCTGTTACCAGTGGCTGCTGCC
AGTGGCGATAAGTCGTGTCTTACCGGGTTGGACTCAAGACGATAGTTACCGGATAAGGCGCAGCGGTCGG
GCTGAACGGGGGGTTCGTGCACACAGCCCAGCTTGGAGCGAACGACCTACACCGAACTGAGATACCTACA
GCGTGAGCTATGAGAAAGCGCCACGCTTCCCGAAGGGAGAAAGGCGGACAGGTATCCGGTAAGCGGCAGG
GTCGGAACAGGAGAGCGCACGAGGGAGCTTCCAGGGGGAAACGCCTGGTATCTTTATAGTCCTGTCGGGT
TTCGCCACCTCTGACTTGAGCGTCGATTTTTGTGATGCTCGTCAGGGGGGCGGAGCCTATGGAAAAACGC
CAGCAACGCGGCCTTTTTACGGTTCCTGGCCTTTTGCTGGCCTTTTGCTCACATGTTCTTTCCTGCGTTA
TCCCCTGATTCTGTGGATAACCGTATTACCGCCATGCAT
Features (pLannotate 1.2.2; 17 found; start..end, strand, type, name):
     61..364     +  enhancer       CMV enhancer: human cytomegalovirus immediate early enhancer
    365..568     +  promoter       CMV promoter: human cytomegalovirus (CMV) immediate early promoter
    591..633     +  misc_feature   MCS (fragment): multiple cloning site
    892..3942    +  CDS            Ofd1: OFD1_MOUSE - Experimental evidence at protein level: Swiss-Prot protein existence level 1. Component of the centrioles controlling mother and daughter centrioles length. Recruits to the centriole IFT88 and centriole distal appendage-specific proteins including CEP164. Involved in the biogenesis of the cilium, a centriole-associated function. The cilium is a cell surface projection found in many vertebrate cells required to transduce signals important for development and tissue homeostasis. Plays an important role in development by regulating Wnt signaling and the specification of the left-righ
   3943..3972    +  CDS            Myc: Myc (human c-Myc proto-oncogene) epitope tag
   4135..4597    +  misc_feature   IRES: internal ribosome entry site (IRES) of the encephalomyocarditis virus (EMCV)
   4611..5330    +  CDS            EGFP: the original enhanced GFP (Yang et al., 1996) mammalian codon-optimized
   5347..5430    +  CDS            large T antigen (fragment): large T antigen from SV40 (simian virus 40)
   5453..5574    +  polyA_signal   SV40 poly(A) signal: SV40 polyadenylation signal
   5608..6036    -  rep_origin     f1 ori (sequence partly withheld): f1 bacteriophage origin of replication; arrow indicates direction of (+) strand synthesis
   6063..6167    +  promoter       AmpR promoter: bla
   6169..6526    +  promoter       SV40 promoter: SV40 enhancer and early promoter
   6561..7355    +  CDS            NeoR/KanR: aminoglycoside phosphotransferase from Tn5; aph(3')-II (or nptII); confers resistance to neomycin, kanamycin, and G418 (Geneticin®)
   7376..7528    +  CDS            ble (fragment): BLE_KLEPN - Experimental evidence at protein level: Swiss-Prot protein existence level 1. Binding protein with a strong affinity to the bleomycin family of antibiotics. Binds to CL990; an antimitotic-antibiotic compound. From Klebsiella pneumoniae.
   7587..7634    +  polyA_signal   HSV TK poly(A) signal: herpes simplex virus thymidine kinase polyadenylation signal (Cole and Stacy, 1985)
   7725..7741    -  polyA_signal   bGH poly(A) signal (fragment): bovine growth hormone polyadenylation signal
   7963..8551    +  rep_origin     ori: high-copy-number ColE1/pMB1/pBR322/pUC origin of replication
