[The description below was written by a language model from this plasmid's Addgene catalogue record and pLannotate feature annotations shown in this document.]
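Description:
pIRES2-eGFP-Ofd1-Myc-A80T is a mammalian expression plasmid built on the Clontech pIRES2-eGFP backbone. It carries the mouse Ofd1 coding sequence with a single missense change, alanine 80 to threonine. The depositor notes that this mutation was reported in patients with oral-facial-digital syndrome type 1. The insert of about 3.1 kb was placed in the multiple cloning site by restriction cloning. The EcoRI site at the 5′ end was destroyed and the BamHI site at the 3′ end was retained, giving an 8,665 nt plasmid.

Transcription is driven by the human CMV immediate early enhancer and promoter. Ofd1 is fused in frame at its C terminus to a Myc epitope tag for detection with anti-Myc reagents. Downstream lie an EMCV internal ribosome entry site and EGFP, followed by the SV40 polyadenylation signal. The catalogue lists eGFP as a C-terminal tag, but the feature table shows it behind the IRES. It should therefore be translated as a separate protein from the same bicistronic mRNA, marking transfected cells without being attached to Ofd1.

The plasmid replicates at high copy in E. coli from a pUC-type origin and also carries an f1 origin. A single Tn5 NeoR/KanR gene is preceded by both a bacterial bla promoter and the SV40 early promoter and ends with the HSV TK poly(A) signal. It confers kanamycin resistance in bacteria and G418 resistance in mammalian cells. The small large T antigen, ble and bGH poly(A) fragments in the annotation appear to be backbone remnants. Ofd1 is a centriolar protein involved in centriole length control and cilium biogenesis. Given the associated publication, the construct is suited to testing how this disease allele affects those functions.
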