Addgene plasmid #24579: pIRES2-eGFP-Ofd1-Myc-A80T
Depositing lab: Jeremy Reiter. Depositing organization: University of California, San Francisco (UCSF). Publication: Ofd1, a human disease gene, regulates the length and distal structure of centrioles. Singla V, Romaguera-Ros M, Garcia-Verdugo JM, Reiter JF. Dev Cell. 2010 Mar 16. 18(3):410-24. 10.1016/j.devcel.2009.12.022 PubMed 20230748.
Backbone
  Vector backbone: pIRES2-eGFP
  Backbone manufacturer: Clontech
  Backbone size w/o insert (bp): 5578
  Vector type: Mammalian Expression
  Selectable markers: Neomycin (select with G418)
Growth in bacteria
  Bacterial resistance: Kanamycin, 50 μg/mL
  Growth temperature: 37°C
  Growth strain: DH5alpha
  Copy number: High Copy
Gene/Insert
  Gene/Insert name: Ofd1
  Species: M. musculus (mouse)
  Insert size (bp): 3087
  Mutation: Alanine 80 changed to threonine (codon GCA to ACA)
  GenBank ID: NM_177429
  Entrez Gene: Ofd1 (a.k.a. ORF2, Cxorf5, DXGgc7e)
  Tag / fusion protein: Myc (C terminal on insert); eGFP (C terminal on backbone)
  Cloning method: Restriction Enzyme; 5′ cloning site EcoRI (destroyed during cloning); 3′ cloning site BamHI (not destroyed)
  Sequencing primers: 5′ ccctaggtccccagagaca
Terms and licenses: Academic/Nonprofit Terms; Industry Terms: Not Available to Industry
Depositor comments: Mutation reported in: Four novel mutations in the OFD1 (Cxorf5) gene in Finnish patients with oral-facial-digital syndrome 1. Rakkolainen A, Ala-Mello S, Kristo P, Orpana A, Järvelä I. J Med Genet. 2002 Apr;39(4):292-6. No abstract available. PMID: 11950863
How to cite: pIRES2-eGFP-Ofd1-Myc-A80T was a gift from Jeremy Reiter (Addgene plasmid # 24579 ; http://n2t.net/addgene:24579 ; RRID:Addgene_24579)
