>Addgene plasmid #24579 | pIRES2-eGFP-Ofd1-Myc-A80T | addgene partial sequence | sequence record 30516 | 24579 with CMV-F
GAGCTGGTTTAGTGAACCGTCAGATCCGCTAGCGCTACCGGACTCAGATCTCGAGCTCAAGCTTCGAATT
ATCTGCAGAATTCGCCCTTGACGAGTTAGGGGCTGAATGTTTAGCTCTCTTGCTCCCCTAGGTCCCCAGA
GACAAGCTGGATTCCGAGGTCAAGGGCTCCCTCTCCTCCTGCGCCCCGGCCCGGGCCGAGGAGTCCGACC
GTGGAGGGGCGAGCTCGGGAGGAAAGCAGATGAGGATGGCTCAGTCCAACATGCCCCACAAGTCTGATGT
GTTGAGTCAAGATGAACTGCGCAAAAAGCTATACCAGACGTTTAAGGATCGGGGTGTACTGGACACACTT
CAGACCCAACTCCGAAACCAGCTAATTCATGAATTGATGCATCCTGTATTGAGTGGAGAAGTGAAGCCGC
CATCCATTTCAGTGGAAGGGAGTGCCCTCCTAATAGGGGCTTCTAACTCGCTGGTGACAGACCACTTACA
AAGATGTGGCTATGAATATTCACTCTCTGTTTTCTTTCCAGAAAGTGGTTTGGCAAAAGAAAAGATATTT
ACTATGCAGGATCTACTACAACTCATTCGGATTAACCCCTCATCCAGTCTCTATAAATCATTGATTTCAG
GATTTGATAAAGAAAATAAAAAAGGTTTTCTTATGAGTTTCTTAAAGGAGTTGGCAGAATATTATCAAGC
TAAAGAGAGCTGTGATGCGGAAACTCAGACAAGCACCACATTTCCCAGCCAAGTGTCCCTAGCCGAGAAG
TTTCAGCTTATTGACGCTCAATTTGCAGATGGTTTTCCTCACCGTTCCAAGCTAGAATCTTTAGAGACAA
AGTTAAACGAGTATAAGAAAGAAGTACAACACCAGCTTCAGGTAGAAATGTGTCATAAGCTGAAGTATTT
TAGAGAAGCTGAAATAACAAAAGTTAA
