>Addgene plasmid #24579 | pIRES2-eGFP-Ofd1-Myc-A80T | addgene partial sequence | sequence record 30517 | 24579 with IRES-R
ACAACGCACACCGGCCTTATTCCAAGCGGCTTCGGCCAGTAACGTTAGGGGGGGGGGAGGGAGAGGGGCG
GATCCACTAGTAACGGCCGCCAGTGTGCTGGAATTCGCCCTTTTACAAGTCCTCTTCAGAAATGAGCTTT
TGCTCCCACATGTCATCTGGTTCTTCATGAGAAAATCCTGGAGAACTTTCATCCTTGTCACTAGGCATCA
TCATGTCCACTAGTGAGCATTCTTTGCCCGATTTTTTGGAGCTCTTATCTGCATTTGATTCTTCCTGTCT
CTGCTGGATAATTTTCATGTATTTTTCTAAAGTATTTTCACAATGAGCTGATTTGTCTTTCTGGTCTTGA
ACACTCTTTTCTAATTCTTCTTCCATCTCCATCTTCAGTGACTCTTCAATCATCCTCCGCTCCTGCTCTA
GTTTTCCCAGCTCTCTTCTTTCCCTCTCTAAAGCTTCTTGCCGTTCATTATGCCTTTGTTCTTCTCTCTG
CCTGCGTTCTTTCATGTGAAGCTCCCATAGCTCCTGTTCGTCTTGTTCTCCAGTTTGGCTCTGAACAGCA
CTTGGGTAGTCGTATGAAATGAGTCTTGAAGACTGAGTAGCCACAGCAAAATCTATTCCAGGCATGTCAC
CAGCAGGGTGGAGTCCTTCTGCTTCAAACTGTTCTGTCTTGTTCCATCTGAAAGGTGGTTCAAATTTCTC
ATCTTTCAAAGATTGCTTGTCCACATTTGAAAGCTCACTTTTATCTTGCGTTTCAGTTTG
